>Addgene plasmid #187799 | MAC_C_DUX4 | addgene full sequence | sequence record 372207 | Addgene NGS Result
GCGTATTGGGCGCTCTTCCGCTTCCTCGCTCACTGACTCGCTGCGCTCGGTCGTTCGGCTGCGGCGAGCG
GTATCAGCTCACTCAAAGGCGGTAATACGGTTATCCACAGAATCAGGGGATAACGCAGGAAAGAACATGT
GAGCAAAAGGCCAGCAAAAGGCCAGGAACCGTAAAAAGGCCGCGTTGCTGGCGTTTTTCCATAGGCTCCG
CCCCCCTGACGAGCATCACAAAAATCGACGCTCAAGTCAGAGGTGGCGAAACCCGACAGGACTATAAAGA
TACCAGGCGTTTCCCCCTGGAAGCTCCCTCGTGCGCTCTCCTGTTCCGACCCTGCCGCTTACCGGATACC
TGTCCGCCTTTCTCCCTTCGGGAAGCGTGGCGCTTTCTCATAGCTCACGCTGTAGGTATCTCAGTTCGGT
GTAGGTCGTTCGCTCCAAGCTGGGCTGTGTGCACGAACCCCCCGTTCAGCCCGACCGCTGCGCCTTATCC
GGTAACTATCGTCTTGAGTCCAACCCGGTAAGACACGACTTATCGCCACTGGCAGCAGCCACTGGTAACA
GGATTAGCAGAGCGAGGTATGTAGGCGGTGCTACAGAGTTCTTGAAGTGGTGGCCTAACTACGGCTACAC
TAGAAGAACAGTATTTGGTATCTGCGCTCTGCTGAAGCCAGTTACCTTCGGAAAAAGAGTTGGTAGCTCT
TGATCCGGCAAACAAACCACCGCTGGTAGCGGTGGTTTTTTTGTTTGCAAGCAGCAGATTACGCGCAGAA
AAAAAGGATCTCAAGAAGATCCTTTGATCTTTTCTACGGGGTCTGACGCTCAGTGGAACGAAAACTCACG
TTAAGGGATTTTGGTCATGAGATTATCAAAAAGGATCTTCACCTAGATCCTTTTAAATTAAAAATGAAGT
TTTAAATCAATCTAAAGTATATATGAGTAAACTTGGTCTGACAGTTACCAATGCTTAATCAGTGAGGCAC
CTATCTCAGCGATCTGTCTATTTCGTTCATCCATAGTTGCCTGACTCCCCGTCGTGTAGATAACTACGAT
ACGGGAGGGCTTACCATCTGGCCCCAGTGCTGCAATGATACCGCGAGACCCACGCTCACCGGCTCCAGAT
TTATCAGCAATAAACCAGCCAGCCGGAAGGGCCGAGCGCAGAAGTGGTCCTGCAACTTTATCCGCCTCCA
TCCAGTCTATTAATTGTTGCCGGGAAGCTAGAGTAAGTAGTTCGCCAGTTAATAGTTTGCGCAACGTTGT
TGCCATTGCTACAGGCATCGTGGTGTCACGCTCGTCGTTTGGTATGGCTTCATTCAGCTCCGGTTCCCAA
CGATCAAGGCGAGTTACATGATCCCCCATGTTGTGCAAAAAAGCGGTTAGCTCCTTCGGTCCTCCGATCG
TTGTCAGAAGTAAGTTGGCCGCAGTGTTATCACTCATGGTTATGGCAGCACTGCATAATTCTCTTACTGT
CATGCCATCCGTAAGATGCTTTTCTGTGACTGGTGAGTACTCAACCAAGTCATTCTGAGAATAGTGTATG
CGGCGACCGAGTTGCTCTTGCCCGGCGTCAATACGGGATAATACCGCGCCACATAGCAGAACTTTAAAAG
TGCTCATCATTGGAAAACGTTCTTCGGGGCGAAAACTCTCAAGGATCTTACCGCTGTTGAGATCCAGTTC
GATGTAACCCACTCGTGCACCCAACTGATCTTCAGCATCTTTTACTTTCACCAGCGTTTCTGGGTGAGCA
AAAACAGGAAGGCAAAATGCCGCAAAAAAGGGAATAAGGGCGACACGGAAATGTTGAATACTCATACTCT
TCCTTTTTCAATATTATTGAAGCATTTATCAGGGTTATTGTCTCATGAGCGGATACATATTTGAATGTAT
TTAGAAAAATAAACAAATAGGGGTTCCGCGCACATTTCCCCGAAAAGTGCCACCTGACGTCGACGGATCG
GGAGATCTCCCGATCCCCTATGGTGCACTCTCAGTACAATCTGCTCTGATGCCGCATAGTTAAGCCAGTA
TCTGCTCCCTGCTTGTGTGTTGGAGGTCGCTGAGTAGTGCGCGAGCAAAATTTAAGCTACAACAAGGCAA
GGCTTGACCGACAATTGCATGAAGAATCTGCTTAGGGTTAGGCGTTTTGCGCTGCTTCGCGATGTACGGG
CCAGATATACGCGTTGACATTGATTATTGACTAGTTATTAATAGTAATCAATTACGGGGTCATTAGTTCA
TAGCCCATATATGGAGTTCCGCGTTACATAACTTACGGTAAATGGCCCGCCTGGCTGACCGCCCAACGAC
CCCCGCCCATTGACGTCAATAATGACGTATGTTCCCATAGTAACGCCAATAGGGACTTTCCATTGACGTC
AATGGGTGGAGTATTTACGGTAAACTGCCCACTTGGCAGTACATCAAGTGTATCATATGCCAAGTACGCC
CCCTATTGACGTCAATGACGGTAAATGGCCCGCCTGGCATTATGCCCAGTACATGACCTTATGGGACTTT
CCTACTTGGCAGTACATCTACGTATTAGTCATCGCTATTACCATGGTGATGCGGTTTTGGCAGTACATCA
ATGGGCGTGGATAGCGGTTTGACTCACGGGGATTTCCAAGTCTCCACCCCATTGACGTCAATGGGAGTTT
GTTTTGGCACCAAAATCAACGGGACTTTCCAAAATGTCGTAACAACTCCGCCCCATTGACGCAAATGGGC
GGTAGGCGTGTACGGTGGGAGGTCTATATAAGCAGAGCTCTCCCTATCAGTGATAGAGATCTCCCTATCA
GTGATAGAGATCGTCGACGAGCTCGTTTAGTGAACCGTCAGATCGCCTGGAGACGCCATCCACGCTGTTT
TGACCTCCATAGAAGACACCGGGACCGATCCAGCCTCCGGACTCTAGCGTTTAAACTTAAGCTTGGTACC
GAGCTCGGATCCACTAGTCCAGTGTGGTGGAATTCTGCAGATATCAACAAGTTTGTACAAAAAAGCAGGC
TCCACCATGGCCCTCCCGACACCCTCGGACAGCACCCTCCCCGCGGAAGCCCGGGGACGAGGACGGCGAC
GGAGACTCGTTTGGACCCCGAGCCAAAGCGAGGCCCTGCGAGCCTGCTTTGAGCGGAACCCGTACCCGGG
CATCGCCACCAGAGAACGGCTGGCCCAGGCCATCGGCATTCCGGAGCCCAGGGTCCAGATTTGGTTTCAG
AATGAGAGGTCACGCCAGCTGAGGCAGCACCGGCGGGAATCTCGGCCCTGGCCCGGGAGACGCGGCCCGC
CAGAAGGCCGGCGAAAGCGGACCGCCGTCACCGGATCCCAGACCGCCCTGCTCCTCCGAGCCTTTGAGAA
GGATCGCTTTCCAGGCATCGCCGCCCGGGAGGAGCTGGCCAGAGAGACGGGCCTCCCGGAGTCCAGGATT
CAGATCTGGTTTCAGAATCGAAGGGCCAGGCACCCGGGACAGGGTGGCAGGGCGCCCGCGCAGGCAGGCG
GCCTGTGCAGCGCGGCCCCCGGCGGGGGTCACCCTGCTCCCTCGTGGGTCGCCTTCGCCCACACCGGCGC
GTGGGGAACGGGGCTTCCCGCACCCCACGTGCCCTGCGCGCCTGGGGCTCTCCCACAGGGGGCTTTCGTG
AGCCAGGCAGCGAGGGCCGCCCCCGCGCTGCAGCCCAGCCAGGCCGCGCCGGCAGAGGGGATCTCCCAAC
CTGCCCCGGCGCGCGGGGATTTCGCCTACGCCGCCCCGGCTCCTCCGGACGGGGCGCTCTCCCACCCTCA
GGCTCCTCGCTGGCCTCCGCACCCGGGCAAAAGCCGGGAGGACCGGGACCCGCAGCGCGACGGCCTGCCG
GGCCCCTGCGCGGTGGCACAGCCTGGGCCCGCTCAAGCGGGGCCGCAGGGCCAAGGGGTGCTTGCGCCAC
CCACGTCCCAGGGGAGTCCGTGGTGGGGCTGGGGCCGGGGTCCCCAGGTCGCCGGGGCGGCGTGGGAACC
CCAAGCCGGGGCAGCTCCACCTCCCCAGCCCGCGCCCCCGGACGCCTCCGCCTCCGCGCGGCAGGGGCAG
ATGCAAGGCATCCCGGCGCCCTCCCAGGCGCTCCAGGAGCCGGCGCCCTGGTCTGCACTCCCCTGCGGCC
TGCTGCTGGATGAGCTCCTGGCGAGCCCGGAGTTTCTGCAGCAGGCGCAACCTCTCCTAGAAACGGAGGC
CCCGGGGGAGCTGGAGGCCTCGGAAGAGGCCGCCTCGCTGGAAGCACCCCTCAGCGAGGAAGAATACCGG
GCTCTGCTGGAGGAGCTTGACCCAGCTTTCTTGTACAAAGTGGTTGATATCAAGGCCGCCGACATCACCA
GCCTGTACAAGAAAGTGGGGTGGAGCCATCCCCAGTTCGAGAAGGGCGGAGGATCTGGCGGCGGAAGCGG
CGGAGGAAGCTGGTCCCACCCTCAGTTTGAGAAAGGCACCGAGCTGGGCAGCACCATGGCCAGCTACCCC
TACGACGTGCCCGACTACGCCAAGGACAACACCGTGCCCCTGAAGCTGATCGCCCTGCTGGCCAACGGCG
AGTTCCACTCTGGCGAGCAGCTGGGCGAGACACTGGGCATGAGCAGAGCCGCCATCAACAAGCACATCCA
GACCCTGCGGGACTGGGGCGTGGACGTGTTCACAGTGCCCGGCAAGGGCTACAGCCTGCCCGAGCCCATC
CAGCTGCTGAACGCCAAGCAGATCCTGGGCCAGCTGGATGGCGGATCTGTGGCCGTGCTGCCCGTGATCG
ACAGCACCAACCAGTATCTGCTCGACCGGATCGGCGAGCTGAAGTCCGGCGACGCCTGTATCGCCGAGTA
CCAGCAGGCCGGCAGAGGCGGCAGGGGCAGAAAGTGGTTCAGCCCCTTCGGCGCCAACCTGTACCTGAGC
ATGTTCTGGAGACTGGAACAGGGCCCAGCCGCCGCTATTGGCCTGAGCCTGGTCATCGGCATCGTGATGG
CCGAGGTGCTGCGGAAGCTGGGCGCCGACAAAGTGCGCGTGAAGTGGCCCAACGACCTGTATCTGCAGGA
CCGGAAGCTGGCCGGCATCCTGGTGGAACTGACCGGCAAAACAGGCGACGCCGCCCAGATCGTGATCGGC
GCTGGCATCAACATGGCCATGCGGCGGGTGGAAGAGAGCGTGGTCAACCAGGGCTGGATCACCCTGCAGG
AAGCCGGCATCAACCTGGACCGGAACACCCTGGCCGCCATGCTGATCAGAGAGCTGAGAGCCGCCCTGGA
ACTGTTCGAGCAGGAAGGCCTGGCCCCCTACCTGAGCAGATGGGAGAAGCTGGACAACTTCATCAACCGG
CCCGTGAAACTGATCATCGGCGACAAAGAGATCTTCGGCATCAGCCGGGGCATCGACAAGCAGGGGGCCC
TGCTCCTGGAACAGGACGGCATCATCAAGCCCTGGATGGGCGGCGAGATCAGCCTGCGGAGCGCCGAGAA
GTGATGACTCGAGTCTAGAGGGCCCGTTTAAACCCGCTGATCAGCCTCGACTGTGCCTTCTAGTTGCCAG
CCATCTGTTGTTTGCCCCTCCCCCGTGCCTTCCTTGACCCTGGAAGGTGCCACTCCCACTGTCCTTTCCT
AATAAAATGAGGAAATTGCATCGCATTGTCTGAGTAGGTGTCATTCTATTCTGGGGGGTGGGGTGGGGCA
GGACAGCAAGGGGGAGGATTGGGAAGACAATAGCAGGCATGCTGGGGATGCGGTGGGCTCTATGGCTTCT
GAGGCGGAAAGAACCAGCTGGGGCTCTAGGGGGTATCCCC
[124 nt withheld, positions 5781-5904]
C
[91 nt withheld, positions 5906-5996]
AGGGTGATGGTTCACGTACCTAGAAGTTCCTATTCCGAAGTTCCTATTCTCTAGAAAGTATAGGAACTTC
CTTGGCCAAAAAGCCTGAACTCACCGCGACGTCTGTCGAGAAGTTTCTGATCGAAAAGTTCGACAGCGTC
TCCGACCTGATGCAGCTCTCGGAGGGCGAAGAATCTCGTGCTTTCAGCTTCGATGTAGGAGGGCGTGGAT
ATGTCCTGCGGGTAAATAGCTGCGCCGATGGTTTCTACAAAGATCGTTATGTTTATCGGCACTTTGCATC
GGCCGCGCTCCCGATTCCGGAAGTGCTTGACATTGGGGAATTCAGCGAGAGCCTGACCTATTGCATCTCC
CGCCGTGCACAGGGTGTCACGTTGCAAGACCTGCCTGAAACCGAACTGCCCGCTGTTCTGCAGCCGGTCG
CGGAGGCCATGGATGCGATCGCTGCGGCCGATCTTAGCCAGACGAGCGGGTTCGGCCCATTCGGACCGCA
AGGAATCGGTCAATACACTACATGGCGTGATTTCATATGCGCGATTGCTGATCCCCATGTGTATCACTGG
CAAACTGTGATGGACGACACCGTCAGTGCGTCCGTCGCGCAGGCTCTCGATGAGCTGATGCTTTGGGCCG
AGGACTGCCCCGAAGTCCGGCACCTCGTGCACGCGGATTTCGGCTCCAACAATGTCCTGACGGACAATGG
CCGCATAACAGCGGTCATTGACTGGAGCGAGGCGATGTTCGGGGATTCCCAATACGAGGTCGCCAACATC
TTCTTCTGGAGGCCGTGGTTGGCTTGTATGGAGCAGCAGACGCGCTACTTCGAGCGGAGGCATCCGGAGC
TTGCAGGATCGCCGCGGCTCCGGGCGTATATGCTCCGCATTGGTCTTGACCAACTCTATCAGAGCTTGGT
TGACGGCAATTTCGATGATGCAGCTTGGGCGCAGGGTCGATGCGACGCAATCGTCCGATCCGGAGCCGGG
ACTGTCGGGCGTACACAAATCGCCCGCAGAAGCGCGGCCGTCTGGACCGATGGCTGTGTAGAAGTACTCG
CCGATAGTGGAAACCGACGCCCCAGCACTCGTCCGAGGGCAAAGGAATAGCACGTACTACGAGATTTCGA
TTCCACCGCCGCCTTCTATGAAAGGTTGGGCTTCGGAATCGTTTTCCGGGACGCCGGCTGGATGATCCTC
CAGCGCGGGGATCTCATGCTGGAGTTCTTCGCCCACCCCAACTTGTTTATTGCAGCTTATAATGGTTACA
AATAAAGCAATAGCATCACAAATTTCACAAATAAAGCATTTTTTTCACTGCATTCTAGTTGTGGTTTGTC
CAAACTCATCAATGTATCTTATCATGTCTGTATACCGTCGACCTCTAGCTAGAGCTTGGCGTAATCATGG
TCATAGCTGTTTCCTGTGTGAAATTGTTATCCGCTCACAATTCCACACAACATACGAGCCGGAAGCATAA
AGTGTAAAGCCTGGGGTGCCTAATGAGTGAGCTAACTCACATTAATTGCGTTGCGCTCACTGCCCGCTTT
CCAGTCGGGAAACCTGTCGTGCCAGCTGCATTAATGAATCGGCCAACGCGCGGGGAGAGGCGGTTT
Features (pLannotate 1.2.2; 24 found; start..end, strand, type, name):
    196..784     -  rep_origin     ori: high-copy-number ColE1/pMB1/pBR322/pUC origin of replication
    955..1815    -  CDS            AmpR: β-lactamase; bla; confers resistance to ampicillin, carbenicillin, and related antibiotics
   1816..1920    -  promoter       AmpR promoter: bla
   1979..2031    -  misc_feature   bom (fragment): basis of mobility region from pBR322
   2186..2565    +  enhancer       CMV enhancer: human cytomegalovirus immediate early enhancer
   2566..2769    +  promoter       CMV promoter: human cytomegalovirus (CMV) immediate early promoter
   2771..2790    +  promoter       PLtetO-1 promoter (fragment): modified phage lambda PL promoter with tet operator sites (Lutz and Bujard, 1997)
   2792..2811    +  promoter       PLtetO-1 promoter (fragment): modified phage lambda PL promoter with tet operator sites (Lutz and Bujard, 1997)
   2819..2852    +  promoter       TRE3GV promoter (fragment): 3rd-generation Tet-responsive promoter that can be activated by binding of Tet-On® 3G, optimized for retroviral and lentiviral vectors
   2987..3011    +  protein_bind   attB1: mutant version of attB; recombination site for the Gateway® BP reaction BP Clonase™
   3017..4288    +  CDS            DUX4: DUX4_HUMAN - Also known as DUX10. Experimental evidence at protein level: Swiss-Prot protein existence level 1. [Isoform 2]: Probably inactive as a transcriptional activator, due to the absence of the C-terminal region that is important for transcriptional activation. Can inhibit transcriptional activation mediated by isoform 1. Heterologous expression of isoform 2 has no deleterious effect on cell survival. From Homo sapiens (Human).
   4290..4314    -  protein_bind   attB2: mutant version of attB; recombination site for the Gateway® BP reaction BP Clonase™
   4502..5461    +  CDS            birA: BIRA_ECOLI - Also known as bioR, dhbB. Experimental evidence at protein level: Swiss-Prot protein existence level 1. Acts both as a biotin--[acetyl-CoA-carboxylase] ligase and a biotin-operon repressor. In the presence of ATP, BirA activates biotin to form the BirA-biotinyl-5'-adenylate (BirA-bio-5'-AMP or holoBirA) complex. HoloBirA can either transfer the biotinyl moiety to the biotin carboxyl carrier protein (BCCP) subunit of acetyl-CoA carboxylase, or bind to the biotin operator site and inhibit transcription of the operon. From Escherichia coli (strain K12).
   5511..5735    +  polyA_signal   bGH poly(A) signal: bovine growth hormone polyadenylation signal
   5739..5760    +  promoter       SV40 promoter (fragment): SV40 enhancer and early promoter
   5781..6014    +  rep_origin     f1 ori (fragment) (sequence partly withheld): f1 bacteriophage origin of replication; arrow indicates direction of (+) strand synthesis
   6019..6066    +  protein_bind   FRT: FLP-mediated recombination occurs in the 8-bp core sequence TCTAGAAA (Turan and Bode, 2011). FLP recombinase from the Saccharomyces cerevisiae 2μ plasmid
   6074..7096    +  CDS            HygR: aminoglycoside phosphotransferase from E. coli; aph(4)-Ia; confers resistance to hygromycin
   7106..7231    +  CDS            ble (fragment): BLE_KLEPN - Experimental evidence at protein level: Swiss-Prot protein existence level 1. Binding protein with a strong affinity to the bleomycin family of antibiotics. Binds to CL990; an antimitotic-antibiotic compound. From Klebsiella pneumoniae.
   7226..7347    +  polyA_signal   SV40 poly(A) signal: SV40 polyadenylation signal
   7420..7436    -  protein_bind   lac operator: The lac repressor binds to the lac operator to inhibit transcription in E. coli. This inhibition can be relieved by adding lactose or isopropyl-β-D-thiogalactopyranoside (IPTG). lac repressor encoded by lacI
   7444..7474    -  promoter       lac promoter: promoter for the E. coli lac operon
   7489..7510    -  protein_bind   CAP binding site: CAP binding activates transcription in the presence of cAMP. E. coli catabolite activator protein
   7523..13      -  CDS            lacI (fragment) (across the origin): lac repressor; lacI; The lac repressor binds to the lac operator to inhibit transcription in E. coli. This inhibition can be relieved by adding lactose or isopropyl-β-D-thiogalactopyranoside (IPTG).
