[The description below was written by a language model from this plasmid's Addgene catalogue record and pLannotate feature annotations shown in this document.]
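Description:
MAC_C_DUX4 is a mammalian expression plasmid built on the MAC-tag-C backbone, into which the human DUX4 coding sequence was introduced by Gateway cloning. It is maintained in E. coli as a high-copy plasmid through a ColE1/pUC-type origin and selected with ampicillin via the β-lactamase gene. Fragments of an f1 origin and of lac regulatory elements remain from the parent vector.

The expression cassette is driven by the CMV immediate-early enhancer and promoter, followed directly by short matches to tet operator-containing promoters. This suggests a tetracycline-regulatable CMV/TetO arrangement, in which transcription would be repressed in Tet repressor-expressing cells until an inducer is added, although the catalogue fields do not state this. DUX4 sits between attB1 and attB2 sites left by the Gateway reaction and lies upstream of an annotated E. coli birA-derived coding sequence, with a bGH polyadenylation signal ending the unit. This layout fits the C-terminal placement implied by the name. The biotin ligase is the only tag component the annotation identifies, and the roughly 190 nt between attB2 and birA is unannotated, so any additional epitopes or mutations in the ligase are not documented here. A fused biotin ligase typically allows proximity-dependent biotinylation of neighbouring proteins.

Downstream, an FRT site immediately precedes a hygromycin resistance gene that has no annotated promoter of its own and ends with an SV40 poly(A) signal. This is the usual design for FLP-mediated single-copy integration into a genomic FRT landing site, where correct insertion activates hygromycin resistance. The stated purpose is MAC-tagged expression of DUX4, and the associated publication concerns protein interactome mapping.
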