Addgene plasmid #187799: MAC_C_DUX4
Purpose: MAC-tagged gene expression of human DUX4
Depositing lab: Markku Varjosalo. Depositing organization: University of Helsinki, Institute of Biotechnology. Publication: Physical and functional interactome atlas of human receptor tyrosine kinases. Salokas K, Liu X, Ohman T, Chowdhury I, Gawriyski L, Keskitalo S, Varjosalo M. EMBO Rep. 2022 Apr 5:e54041. doi: 10.15252/embr.202154041. PubMed 35384245.
Backbone
  Vector backbone: MAC-tag-C
  Vector type: Mammalian Expression
Growth in bacteria
  Bacterial resistance: Ampicillin, 100 μg/mL
  Growth temperature: 37°C
  Growth strain: DH5alpha
  Copy number: High Copy
Gene/Insert
  Gene/Insert name: DUX4
  Species: H. sapiens (human)
  Entrez Gene: DUX4 (a.k.a. DUX4L)
  Cloning method: Gateway Cloning
Terms and licenses: Academic/Nonprofit Terms; Industry Terms: Not Available to Industry
How to cite: MAC_C_DUX4 was a gift from Markku Varjosalo (Addgene plasmid # 187799 ; http://n2t.net/addgene:187799 ; RRID:Addgene_187799)
